>Addgene plasmid #130158 | pRDAX-410 FLAG IFP1.4[1] Stuffer/InteinD IFP1.4[2] | depositor full sequence | sequence record 249536 | Full Sequence
TAGTTATTAATAGTAATCAATTACGGGGTCATTAGTTCATAGCCCATATATGGAGTTCCGCGTTACATAA
CTTACGGTAAATGGCCCGCCTGGCTGACCGCCCAACGACCCCCGCCCATTGACGTCAATAATGACGTATG
TTCCCATAGTAACGCCAATAGGGACTTTCCATTGACGTCAATGGGTGGAGTATTTACGGTAAACTGCCCA
CTTGGCAGTACATCAAGTGTATCATATGCCAAGTACGCCCCCTATTGACGTCAATGACGGTAAATGGCCC
GCCTGGCATTATGCCCAGTACATGACCTTATGGGACTTTCCTACTTGGCAGTACATCTACGTATTAGTCA
TCGCTATTACCATGGTGATGCGGTTTTGGCAGTACATCAATGGGCGTGGATAGCGGTTTGACTCACGGGG
ATTTCCAAGTCTCCACCCCATTGACGTCAATGGGAGTTTGTTTTGGCACCAAAATCAACGGGACTTTCCA
AAATGTCGTAACAACTCCGCCCCATTGACGCAAATGGGCGGTAGGCGTGTACGGTGGGAGGTCTATATAA
GCAGAGCTGGTTTAGTGAACCGTCAGATCCGCTAGCGCTACCGGACTCAGATCTCGAGCTCAAGCTTCGA
ATTCGCCACCATGGACTACAAAGACGATGACGATAAAGGAAGTGCTCGGGATCCATTGCCTTTCTTCCCA
CCCTTGTACCTCGGTGGACCAGAGATCACCACCGAGAACTGCGAGAGGGAACCGATACACATTCCCGGGT
CCATTCAGCCCCATGGTGCGCTGCTGACTGCTGACGGACATTCAGGGGAAGTGCTGCAAGTCAGCCTGAA
TGCAGCAACCTTTCTGGGCCAAGAACCCACTGTGCTTCGCGGGCAGACCTTGGCTGCTCTGCTGCCTGAG
CAGTGGCCAGCCCTCCAAGCAGCTCTTCCACCCGGTTGTCCAGACGCCCTCCAGTATCGTGCCACTCTGG
ACTGGCCTGCTGCCGGCCACCTTAGCCTGACAGTGCACAGGGTAGCTGAGCTGCTCATCCTCGAATTCGA
GCCCACCGAGGCATGGGGTTGCTTGGCTGGAGATTCTCTCGTTACCCTCGTGGATAGTGGGCTTCAAGTC
CCCATTAAGGAACTGGTTGGCAAAAGCGGGTTTGCAGTATGGGCTCTGAATGAGGCCACTATGCAGCTGG
AGAAAGCCATAGTGTCCAATGCCTTCTCAACAGGGATCAAACCCCTGTTCACCCTCACTACGAGACTGGG
AAGGAAGATACGAGCTACAGGCAATCACAAGTTCCTGACCATTAACGGCTGGAAACGGCTTGATGAGCTG
ACACCTAAGGAACATCTGGCACTTCCACGCAATCTCCCGAGTTCAGGCACCTTGGCGAAGTCCGACATCT
ATTGGGACGAAATCGTCAGCATTGAGTACTCTGGAGAGGAAGAGGTGTTTGACCTGACTGTGCCTGGTCT
GCACAACTTTGTGGCCAACAACATCATCGTCCATAACAGCGACAGCATTGGACCCCATGCGCTGAGGAAC
GCTATGTTCGCCCTTGAATCTGCTCCCAATCTCCGAGCACTGGCTGAAGTCGCCACACAGACAGTCAGGG
AGCTGACAGGCTTTGATCGGGTGATGCTGTACAAGTTTGCCCCAGATGCAACGGGTGAGATGATCGCAGA
AGCCAGACGGGAAGGGATGCAGGCCTTCCTGGGCCACAGATTTCCGGCCTCACATACGCCTGCTCAGGCC
AGAGCACTGTACACCCGACACCTCCTGAGACTGACTGCGGACACTAGAGCAGCTGCCGTGCCACTCGATC
CCGTGCTCAACCCACAGACCAATGCGCCTACCCCTTTGGGAGGAGCCGTACTGAGGGCCACATCCCCTAT
GCACATGCAGTATCTGCGCAACATGGGCGTTGGGAGTAGTCTGTCTGTGTCCGTTGTCGTTGGAGGGCAA
CTGTGGGGCTTGATCGTCTGCCACCATCAGACACCGTATGTGCTTCCTCCTGACTTGCGTACAACTCTGG
AGGAGCTGGGCCGCAAGCTTAGCGGCCAGGTGCAGCGGAAAGAGGCCACTGGTGATTACAAGGATGACGA
TGACAAGTAAGCGGCCGCGACTCTAGATCATAATCAGCCATACCACATTTGTAGAGGTTTTACTTGCTTT
AAAAAACCTCCCACACCTCCCCCTGAACCTGAAACATAAAATGAATGCAATTGTTGTTGTTAACTTGTTT
ATTGCAGCTTATAATGGTTACAAATAAAGCAATAGCATCACAAATTTCACAAATAAAGCATTTTTTTCAC
TGCATTCTAGTTGTGGTTTGTCCAAACTCATCAATGTATCTTAAGGCGTAAATTGTAAGCGTTAATATTT
TGTTAAAATTCGCGTTAAATTTTTGTTAAATCAGCTCATTTTTTAACCAATAGGCCGAAATCGGCAAAAT
CCCTTATAAATCAAAAGAATAGACCGAGATAGGGT
[37 nt withheld, positions 2486-2522]
AAAGAACGTGGACTCCAACGTCAAAGG
[49 nt withheld, positions 2550-2598]
T
[91 nt withheld, positions 2600-2690]
G
[124 nt withheld, positions 2692-2815]
CAGGTGGCACTTTTCGGGGAAATGTGCGCGGAACCCCTATTTGTTTATTTTTCTAAATACATTCAAATAT
GTATCCGCTCATGAGACAATAACCCTGATAAATGCTTCAATAATATTGAAAAAGGAAGAGTCCTGAGGCG
GAAAGAACCAGCTGTGGAATGTGTGTCAGTTAGGGTGTGGAAAGTCCCCAGGCTCCCCAGCAGGCAGAAG
TATGCAAAGCATGCATCTCAATTAGTCAGCAACCAGGTGTGGAAAGTCCCCAGGCTCCCCAGCAGGCAGA
AGTATGCAAAGCATGCATCTCAATTAGTCAGCAACCATAGTCCCGCCCCTAACTCCGCCCATCCCGCCCC
TAACTCCGCCCAGTTCCGCCCATTCTCCGCCCCATGGCTGACTAATTTTTTTTATTTATGCAGAGGCCGA
GGCCGCCTCGGCCTCTGAGCTATTCCAGAAGTAGTGAGGAGGCTTTTTTGGAGGCCTAGGCTTTTGCAAA
GATCGATCAAGAGACAGGATGAGGATCGTTTCGCATGATTGAACAAGATGGATTGCACGCAGGTTCTCCG
GCCGCTTGGGTGGAGAGGCTATTCGGCTATGACTGGGCACAACAGACAATCGGCTGCTCTGATGCCGCCG
TGTTCCGGCTGTCAGCGCAGGGGCGCCCGGTTCTTTTTGTCAAGACCGACCTGTCCGGTGCCCTGAATGA
ACTGCAAGACGAGGCAGCGCGGCTATCGTGGCTGGCCACGACGGGCGTTCCTTGCGCAGCTGTGCTCGAC
GTTGTCACTGAAGCGGGAAGGGACTGGCTGCTATTGGGCGAAGTGCCGGGGCAGGATCTCCTGTCATCTC
ACCTTGCTCCTGCCGAGAAAGTATCCATCATGGCTGATGCAATGCGGCGGCTGCATACGCTTGATCCGGC
TACCTGCCCATTCGACCACCAAGCGAAACATCGCATCGAGCGAGCACGTACTCGGATGGAAGCCGGTCTT
GTCGATCAGGATGATCTGGACGAAGAGCATCAGGGGCTCGCGCCAGCCGAACTGTTCGCCAGGCTCAAGG
CGAGCATGCCCGACGGCGAGGATCTCGTCGTGACCCATGGCGATGCCTGCTTGCCGAATATCATGGTGGA
AAATGGCCGCTTTTCTGGATTCATCGACTGTGGCCGGCTGGGTGTGGCGGACCGCTATCAGGACATAGCG
TTGGCTACCCGTGATATTGCTGAAGAGCTTGGCGGCGAATGGGCTGACCGCTTCCTCGTGCTTTACGGTA
TCGCCGCTCCCGATTCGCAGCGCATCGCCTTCTATCGCCTTCTTGACGAGTTCTTCTGAGCGGGACTCTG
GGGTTCGAAATGACCGACCAAGCGACGCCCAACCTGCCATCACGAGATTTCGATTCCACCGCCGCCTTCT
ATGAAAGGTTGGGCTTCGGAATCGTTTTCCGGGACGCCGGCTGGATGATCCTCCAGCGCGGGGATCTCAT
GCTGGAGTTCTTCGCCCACCCTAGGGGGAGGCTAACTGAAACACGGAAGGAGACAATACCGGAAGGAACC
CGCGCTATGACGGCAATAAAAAGACAGAATAAAACGCACGGTGTTGGGTCGTTTGTTCATAAACGCGGGG
TTCGGTCCCAGGGCTGGCACTCTGTCGATACCCCACCGAGACCCCATTGGGGCCAATACGCCCGCGTTTC
TTCCTTTTCCCCACCCCACCCCCCAAGTTCGGGTGAAGGCCCAGGGCTCGCAGCCAACGTCGGGGCGGCA
GGCCCTGCCATAGCCTCAGGTTACTCATATATACTTTAGATTGATTTAAAACTTCATTTTTAATTTAAAA
GGATCTAGGTGAAGATCCTTTTTGATAATCTCATGACCAAAATCCCTTAACGTGAGTTTTCGTTCCACTG
AGCGTCAGACCCCGTAGAAAAGATCAAAGGATCTTCTTGAGATCCTTTTTTTCTGCGCGTAATCTGCTGC
TTGCAAACAAAAAAACCACCGCTACCAGCGGTGGTTTGTTTGCCGGATCAAGAGCTACCAACTCTTTTTC
CGAAGGTAACTGGCTTCAGCAGAGCGCAGATACCAAATACTGTCCTTCTAGTGTAGCCGTAGTTAGGCCA
CCACTTCAAGAACTCTGTAGCACCGCCTACATACCTCGCTCTGCTAATCCTGTTACCAGTGGCTGCTGCC
AGTGGCGATAAGTCGTGTCTTACCGGGTTGGACTCAAGACGATAGTTACCGGATAAGGCGCAGCGGTCGG
GCTGAACGGGGGGTTCGTGCACACAGCCCAGCTTGGAGCGAACGACCTACACCGAACTGAGATACCTACA
GCGTGAGCTATGAGAAAGCGCCACGCTTCCCGAAGGGAGAAAGGCGGACAGGTATCCGGTAAGCGGCAGG
GTCGGAACAGGAGAGCGCACGAGGGAGCTTCCAGGGGGAAACGCCTGGTATCTTTATAGTCCTGTCGGGT
TTCGCCACCTCTGACTTGAGCGTCGATTTTTGTGATGCTCGTCAGGGGGGCGGAGCCTATGGAAAAACGC
CAGCAACGCGGCCTTTTTACGGTTCCTGGCCTTTTGCTGGCCTTTTGCTCACATGTTCTTTCCTGCGTTA
TCCCCTGATTCTGTGGATAACCGTATTACCGCCATGCAT
Features (pLannotate 1.2.2; 16 found; start..end, strand, type, name):
     61..364     +  enhancer       CMV enhancer: human cytomegalovirus immediate early enhancer
    365..568     +  promoter       CMV promoter: human cytomegalovirus (CMV) immediate early promoter
    591..634     +  misc_feature   MCS (fragment): multiple cloning site
    643..667     +  CDS            3xFLAG (fragment): three tandem FLAG® epitope tags
    674..2077    +  CDS            bphP (fragment): BPHY_DEIRA - Experimental evidence at protein level: Swiss-Prot protein existence level 1. Photoreceptor which exists in two forms that are reversibly interconvertible by light: the R form that absorbs maximally in the red region of the spectrum and the FR form that absorbs maximally in the far-red region. Has also a slight blue shift for the far-red maximum. Could also absorb green light. May participate in regulating pigment synthesis like the carotenoid deinoxanthin which could protect the bacterium from intense visible light. From Deinococcus radiodurans (strain ATCC 13939 / DSM 20539 / JC
   2084..2107    +  CDS            FLAG: FLAG® epitope tag, followed by an enterokinase cleavage site
   2126..2209    +  CDS            large T antigen (fragment): large T antigen from SV40 (simian virus 40)
   2232..2353    +  polyA_signal   SV40 poly(A) signal: SV40 polyadenylation signal
   2387..2815    -  rep_origin     f1 ori (sequence partly withheld): f1 bacteriophage origin of replication; arrow indicates direction of (+) strand synthesis
   2842..2946    +  promoter       AmpR promoter: bla
   2948..3305    +  promoter       SV40 promoter: SV40 enhancer and early promoter
   3340..4134    +  CDS            NeoR/KanR: aminoglycoside phosphotransferase from Tn5; aph(3')-II (or nptII); confers resistance to neomycin, kanamycin, and G418 (Geneticin®)
   4155..4307    +  CDS            ble (fragment): BLE_KLEPN - Experimental evidence at protein level: Swiss-Prot protein existence level 1. Binding protein with a strong affinity to the bleomycin family of antibiotics. Binds to CL990; an antimitotic-antibiotic compound. From Klebsiella pneumoniae.
   4366..4413    +  polyA_signal   HSV TK poly(A) signal: herpes simplex virus thymidine kinase polyadenylation signal (Cole and Stacy, 1985)
   4504..4520    -  polyA_signal   bGH poly(A) signal (fragment): bovine growth hormone polyadenylation signal
   4742..5330    +  rep_origin     ori: high-copy-number ColE1/pMB1/pBR322/pUC origin of replication
