[The description below was written by a language model from this plasmid's Addgene catalogue record and pLannotate feature annotations shown in this document.]
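Description:
pRDAX-410 FLAG IFP1.4[1] Stuffer/InteinD IFP1.4[2] is a mammalian expression plasmid of about 5.4 kb built on the pEGFP-N1 backbone and deposited as an assay vector for detecting protein–protein interactions by bimolecular or trimolecular fluorescence complementation (BiFC/TriFC). It replicates in E. coli at high copy from a ColE1/pUC-type origin and also carries an f1 phage origin. A single NeoR/KanR (Tn5 aminoglycoside phosphotransferase) cassette is driven by tandem bacterial (bla) and SV40 early promoters and ends in the HSV TK polyadenylation signal. It gives kanamycin selection in bacteria and can support G418 selection in mammalian cells. The short ble and bGH poly(A) fragments that were annotated appear to be backbone remnants rather than functional parts.

The payload lies downstream of the CMV immediate-early enhancer/promoter and a residual multiple cloning site. It begins with a FLAG-type epitope (annotated as a partial 3xFLAG), followed by about 1.4 kb matching the Deinococcus radiodurans bacteriophytochrome bphP. This is the protein from which the infrared fluorescent protein IFP1.4 was engineered, so the catalogue's "mouse" species entry does not match the annotation. A second FLAG tag, a short SV40 large T antigen fragment (possibly a nuclear localisation signal, though the record does not say so) and the SV40 poly(A) signal follow.

The name indicates that IFP1.4 is split into two fragments, [1] and [2], separated by a stuffer/"InteinD" element. These internal boundaries are not resolved in the feature table, and the cloning sites are recorded as unknown. Presumably the stuffer is replaced with candidate partners so that an interaction reconstitutes infrared fluorescence, but the record does not detail the scheme.
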