Addgene plasmid #130158: pRDAX-410 FLAG IFP1.4[1] Stuffer/InteinD IFP1.4[2]
Purpose: PPI (BiFC/TriFC) assay vector
Depositing lab: Gary Lewin. Depositing organization: Max-Delbrueck-Centrum fuer Molekulare Medizin (MDC).
Backbone
  Vector backbone: pEGFP-N1 U55762 Clontech
  Vector type: Mammalian Expression
Growth in bacteria
  Bacterial resistance: Kanamycin, 50 μg/mL
  Growth temperature: 37°C
  Growth strain: DH5alpha
  Copy number: High Copy
Gene/Insert
  Gene/Insert name: IFP1.4
  Species: M. musculus (mouse)
  Cloning method: Restriction Enzyme; 5′ cloning site unknown (unknown if destroyed); 3′ cloning site unknown (unknown if destroyed)
Terms and licenses: Academic/Nonprofit Terms; Industry Terms: Not Available to Industry
How to cite: pRDAX-410 FLAG IFP1.4[1] Stuffer/InteinD IFP1.4[2] was a gift from Gary Lewin (Addgene plasmid # 130158 ; http://n2t.net/addgene:130158 ; RRID:Addgene_130158)
